>Addgene plasmid #30231 | pETCON-E36/design_49 | depositor partial sequence | sequence record 13887 | Author sequence
CATATGGTTAATCCAACCGTTTTCTTTGATATTGCTGTTGATGGTGAACCTTTGGGTAGAGTTTCCTTTG
AATTATTCGCAGATAAAGTTCCAAAGACAGCTGAAAACTTTAGAGCATTGTCAACCGGTGAAAAAGGTTT
TGGTTACAAGGGTTCTTGTTTCTCAATCATCATCCCTGGTTTTATGTGTCAAGGTGGTGACTTCACAAAT
CATTGGGGTCAAGGTGGTAAATCTATCTATGGTGAAAAGTTCGAAGATGAAAACTTCATCTTGAAACATA
CTGGTCCAGGTATTTTATCTATGGCTAACGCAGGTCCTAACACAAACGGTTCACAATTTTTCATTTGTAC
TGCTAAGACAGAATGGTTGGATGGTAAACATGTTGTTTTCGGTAAAGTTAAGGAGGGTATGAACATCGTT
GAAGCTATGGAAAGATTTGGTTCCAGAAACGGTTGGACCAGTAAGTTCATTACTATTGCAGATTGTGGTC
AATTAGAACTCGAG
