>Addgene plasmid #30231 | pETCON-E36/design_49 | addgene partial sequence | sequence record 35408 | 30231 with GAL1
TACTTCATACATTTTCAATTAAGATGCAGTTACTTCGCTGTTTTTCAATATTTTCTGTTATTGCTTCAGT
TTTAGCACAGGAACTGACAACTATATGCGAGCAAATCCCCTCACCAACTTTAGAATCGACGCCGTACTCT
TTGTCAACGACTACTATTTTGGCCAACGGGAAGGCAATGCAAGGAGTTTTTGAATATTACAAATCAGTAA
CGTTTGTCAGTAATTGCGGTTCTCACCCCTCAACAACTAGCAAAGGCAGCCCCATAAACACACAGTATGT
TTTTAAGGACAATAGCTCGACGATTGAAGGTAGATACCCATACGACGTTCCAGACTACGCTCTGCAGGCT
AGTGGTGGAGGAGGCTCTGGTGGAGGCGGTAGCGGAGGCGGAGGGTCGGCTAGCCATATGGTTAATCCAA
CCGTTTTCTTTGATATTGCTGTTGATGGTGAACCTTTGGGTAGAGTTTCCTTTGAATTATTCGCAGATAA
AGTTCCAAAGACAGCTGAAAACTTTAGAGCATTGTCAACCGGTGAAAAAGGTTTTGGTTACAAGGGTTCT
TGTTTCTCAATCATCATCCCTGGTTTTATGTGTCAAGGTGGTGACTTCACAAATCATTGGGGTCAAGGTG
GTAAATCTATCTATGGTGAAAAGTTCGAAGATGAAAACTTCATCTTGAAACATACTGGTCCAGGTATTTT
ATCTATGGCTAACGCAGGTCCTAACACAAACGGTTCACAATTTTTCATTTGTACTGCTAAGACAGAATGG
TTGGATGGTAAACATGTTGTTTTCGGTAAAGTTAAGGAGGGTATGAACATCGTTGAAGCTATGGAAAGAT
TTGGTTCCAGAAACGGTTG
