[The description below was written by a language model from this plasmid's Addgene catalogue record.]
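Description:
pETCON-E36/design_49 is a yeast expression plasmid built on the pETCON backbone (about 5.4 kb without insert) and carrying a 504 bp computationally designed open reading frame. The insert, named "Mtb ACP2 designed binding protein E36", is a synthetic sequence rather than a natural gene. As the name indicates, it encodes a protein engineered to bind ACP2, with "Mtb" presumably referring to Mycobacterium tuberculosis. It was cloned by restriction digestion between NdeI at the 5′ end and XhoI at the 3′ end. Both sites remain intact, so the design can be excised or swapped for other variants in the same format. In bacteria the plasmid is maintained at high copy number under ampicillin selection.

The record provides no feature table, so the yeast promoter, yeast selection marker, replication elements and any fusion partners or epitope tags flanking the insert are not stated. pETCON is generally known as a yeast surface display vector, in which the cloned protein is expressed as a fusion to a cell-wall anchoring protein so that binding to a labelled target can be scored on intact cells. However, the specific arrangement in this construct cannot be confirmed from the fields given.

The associated publication concerns a community-wide assessment of protein-interface modelling and its implications for design methodology. This suggests that the plasmid is one of a series of designed binders that were tested experimentally and used as a benchmark for computational interface prediction. Its likely use is therefore expression of this particular design in yeast to evaluate or re-examine its binding to the intended target.
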