Addgene plasmid #30231: pETCON-E36/design_49
Depositing lab: David Baker. Depositing organization: University of Washington. Publication: Community-Wide Assessment of Protein-Interface Modeling Suggests Improvements to Design Methodology. Fleishman SJ, Whitehead TA, Strauch EM, Corn JE, Qin S, Zhou HX, Mitchell JC, Demerdash ON, Takeda-Shitaka M, Terashi G, Moal IH, Li X, Bates PA, Zacharias M, Park H, Ko JS, Lee H, Seok C, Bourquard T, Bernauer J, Poupon A, Aze J, Soner S, Ovali SK, Ozbek P, Tal NB, Haliloglu T, Hwang H, Vreven T, Pierce BG, Weng Z, Perez-Cano L, Pons C, Fernandez-Recio J, Jiang F, Yang F, Gong X, Cao L, Xu X, Liu B, Wang P, Li C, Wang C, Robert CH, Guharoy M, Liu S, Huang Y, Li L, Guo D, Chen Y, Xiao Y, London N, Itzhaki Z, Schueler-Furman O, Inbar Y, Patapov V, Cohen M, Schreiber G, Tsuchiya Y, Kanamori E, Standley DM, Nakamura H, Kinoshita K, Driggers CM, Hall RG, Morgan JL, Hsu VL, Zhan J, Yang Y, Zhou Y, Kastritis PL, Bonvin AM, Zhang W, Camacho CJ, Kilambi KP, Sircar A, Gray JJ, Ohue M, Uchikoga N, Matsuzaki Y, Ishida T, Akiyama Y, Khashan R, Bush S, Fouches D, Tropsha A, Esquivel-Rodriguez J, Kihara D, Stranges PB, Jacak R, Kuhlman B, Huang SY, Zou X, Wodak SJ, Janin J, Baker D. J Mol Biol. 2011 Sep 29. 10.1016/j.jmb.2011.09.031 PubMed 22001016.
Backbone
  Vector backbone: pETCON
  Backbone size w/o insert (bp): 5400
  Vector type: Yeast Expression
Growth in bacteria
  Bacterial resistance: Ampicillin, 100 μg/mL
  Growth temperature: 37°C
  Growth strain: DH5alpha
  Copy number: High Copy
Gene/Insert
  Gene/Insert name: Mtb ACP2 designed binding protein E36
  Species: Designed Sequence
  Insert size (bp): 504
  Cloning method: Restriction Enzyme; 5′ cloning site NdeI (not destroyed); 3′ cloning site XhoI (not destroyed)
  Sequencing primers: 5′ UP-GS
Resource information
  A portion of this plasmid was derived from a plasmid made by: Designed sequence
Terms and licenses: Academic/Nonprofit Terms; Industry Terms: Not Available to Industry
How to cite: pETCON-E36/design_49 was a gift from David Baker (Addgene plasmid # 30231 ; http://n2t.net/addgene:30231 ; RRID:Addgene_30231)
